Addgene plasmid #86052: CD8a-cNLS-EGFP
Purpose: A mammalian expression plasmid expressing CD8a luminal and transmembrane domains followed by cNLS (classical nuclear localization signal) and C-terminus EGFP.
Depositing lab: Lei Lu. Depositing organization: Nanyang Technological University (NTU). Publication: A ternary complex comprising transportin1, Rab8 and the ciliary targeting signal directs proteins to ciliary membranes. Madugula V, Lu L. J Cell Sci. 2016 Oct 15;129(20):3922-3934. Epub 2016 Sep 15. 10.1242/jcs.194019 PubMed 27633000.
Backbone
  Vector backbone: pEGFP-N1
  Backbone manufacturer: Clontech
  Backbone size w/o insert (bp): 4700
  Total vector size (bp): 5400
  Vector type: Mammalian Expression
  Selectable markers: Neomycin (select with G418)
Growth in bacteria
  Bacterial resistance: Kanamycin, 50 μg/mL
  Growth temperature: 37°C
  Growth strain: DH5alpha
  Copy number: High Copy
Gene/Insert
  Gene/Insert name: CD8a
  Species: H. sapiens (human)
  Mutation: CD8a luminal and transmembrane along with two SV40 large T antigen classical NLS sequence from 126-132 amino acids
  Entrez Gene: CD8A (a.k.a. CD8, CD8alpha, Leu2, p32)
  Promoter: CMV
  Tag / fusion protein: GFP (C terminal on insert)
  Cloning method: Restriction Enzyme; 5′ cloning site XhoI (not destroyed); 3′ cloning site EcoRI (not destroyed)
  Sequencing primers: 5′ CMV-F
Terms and licenses: Academic/Nonprofit Terms; Industry Terms: Not Available to Industry
How to cite: CD8a-cNLS-EGFP was a gift from Lei Lu (Addgene plasmid # 86052 ; http://n2t.net/addgene:86052 ; RRID:Addgene_86052)
