[The description below was written by a language model from this plasmid's Addgene catalogue record and pLannotate feature annotations shown in this document.]
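Description:
CD8a-cNLS-EGFP is a mammalian expression plasmid built on the Clontech pEGFP-N1 backbone, about 5.4–5.5 kb in total. It replicates at high copy in E. coli from a ColE1/pUC-type origin and also carries an f1 phage origin. A single Tn5 aminoglycoside phosphotransferase gene (NeoR/KanR) serves both hosts. A bacterial bla-type promoter drives it for kanamycin selection in bacteria, while the adjacent SV40 enhancer/early promoter, paired with an HSV TK polyadenylation signal, allows G418 selection of transfected mammalian cells. The short annotated fragments of ble, SV40 large T antigen and the bGH poly(A) signal are probably residual backbone sequence or annotation matches rather than functional elements.

The payload is a chimeric reporter driven by the human CMV immediate early enhancer and promoter and terminated by the SV40 poly(A) signal. The insert, cloned between XhoI and EcoRI in the multiple cloning site, encodes the luminal and transmembrane domains of human CD8a. These are followed by two tandem copies of the classical nuclear localization signal of SV40 large T antigen (residues 126–132). The annotated order of features is consistent with an in-frame fusion through the remaining polylinker to C-terminal EGFP. CD8a therefore acts as a membrane-anchored scaffold that should present the cNLS and EGFP on the cytosolic side, so the effect of the signal on the localization of a transmembrane protein can be followed by fluorescence. The associated publication concerns ciliary targeting signals, transportin1 and Rab8 in directing proteins to ciliary membranes. This suggests the construct was used to test or compare the classical NLS in that trafficking context, although the record does not state its exact experimental role.
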