Features (pLannotate 1.2.2; 18 found; start..end, strand, type, name):
     10..598     +  rep_origin     ori: high-copy-number ColE1/pMB1/pBR322/pUC origin of replication
    773..1076    +  enhancer       CMV enhancer: human cytomegalovirus immediate early enhancer
   1077..1280    +  promoter       CMV promoter: human cytomegalovirus (CMV) immediate early promoter
   1303..1330    +  misc_feature   MCS (fragment): multiple cloning site
   1331..2035    +  CDS            CD8A (sequence partly withheld): CD8A_HUMAN - Also known as MAL. Experimental evidence at protein level: Swiss-Prot protein existence level 1. Integral membrane glycoprotein that plays an essential role in the immune response and serves multiple functions in responses against both external and internal offenses. In T-cells, functions primarily as a coreceptor for MHC class I molecule:peptide complex. The antigens presented by class I peptides are derived from cytosolic proteins while class II derived from extracellular proteins. Interacts simultaneously with the T-cell receptor (TCR) and the MHC class I proteins presented by
   2039..2059    +  CDS            SV40 NLS: nuclear localization signal of SV40 (simian virus 40) large T antigen
   2063..2083    +  CDS            SV40 NLS: nuclear localization signal of SV40 (simian virus 40) large T antigen
   2085..2121    +  misc_feature   MCS (fragment): multiple cloning site
   2135..2854    +  CDS            EGFP: the original enhanced GFP (Yang et al., 1996) mammalian codon-optimized
   2871..2954    +  CDS            large T antigen (fragment): large T antigen from SV40 (simian virus 40)
   2977..3098    +  polyA_signal   SV40 poly(A) signal: SV40 polyadenylation signal
   3132..3560    -  rep_origin     f1 ori (sequence partly withheld): f1 bacteriophage origin of replication; arrow indicates direction of (+) strand synthesis
   3587..3691    +  promoter       AmpR promoter: bla
   3693..4050    +  promoter       SV40 promoter: SV40 enhancer and early promoter
   4085..4879    +  CDS            NeoR/KanR: aminoglycoside phosphotransferase from Tn5; aph(3')-II (or nptII); confers resistance to neomycin, kanamycin, and G418 (Geneticin®)
   4900..5052    +  CDS            ble (fragment): BLE_KLEPN - Experimental evidence at protein level: Swiss-Prot protein existence level 1. Binding protein with a strong affinity to the bleomycin family of antibiotics. Binds to CL990; an antimitotic-antibiotic compound. From Klebsiella pneumoniae.
   5111..5158    +  polyA_signal   HSV TK poly(A) signal: herpes simplex virus thymidine kinase polyadenylation signal (Cole and Stacy, 1985)
   5249..5265    -  polyA_signal   bGH poly(A) signal (fragment): bovine growth hormone polyadenylation signal
>Addgene plasmid #86052 | CD8a-cNLS-EGFP | addgene full sequence | sequence record 177916 | Addgene NGS Result
AGGATCTTCTTGAGATCCTTTTTTTCTGCGCGTAATCTGCTGCTTGCAAACAAAAAAACCACCGCTACCA
GCGGTGGTTTGTTTGCCGGATCAAGAGCTACCAACTCTTTTTCCGAAGGTAACTGGCTTCAGCAGAGCGC
AGATACCAAATACTGTTCTTCTAGTGTAGCCGTAGTTAGGCCACCACTTCAAGAACTCTGTAGCACCGCC
TACATACCTCGCTCTGCTAATCCTGTTACCAGTGGCTGCTGCCAGTGGCGATAAGTCGTGTCTTACCGGG
TTGGACTCAAGACGATAGTTACCGGATAAGGCGCAGCGGTCGGGCTGAACGGGGGGTTCGTGCACACAGC
CCAGCTTGGAGCGAACGACCTACACCGAACTGAGATACCTACAGCGTGAGCTATGAGAAAGCGCCACGCT
TCCCGAAGGGAGAAAGGCGGACAGGTATCCGGTAAGCGGCAGGGTCGGAACAGGAGAGCGCACGAGGGAG
CTTCCAGGGGGAAACGCCTGGTATCTTTATAGTCCTGTCGGGTTTCGCCACCTCTGACTTGAGCGTCGAT
TTTTGTGATGCTCGTCAGGGGGGCGGAGCCTATGGAAAAACGCCAGCAACGCGGCCTTTTTACGGTTCCT
GGCCTTTTGCTGGCCTTTTGCTCACATGTTCTTTCCTGCGTTATCCCCTGATTCTGTGGATAACCGTATT
ACCGCCATGCATTAGTTATTAATAGTAATCAATTACGGGGTCATTAGTTCATAGCCCATATATGGAGTTC
CGCGTTACATAACTTACGGTAAATGGCCCGCCTGGCTGACCGCCCAACGACCCCCGCCCATTGACGTCAA
TAATGACGTATGTTCCCATAGTAACGCCAATAGGGACTTTCCATTGACGTCAATGGGTGGAGTATTTACG
GTAAACTGCCCACTTGGCAGTACATCAAGTGTATCATATGCCAAGTACGCCCCCTATTGACGTCAATGAC
GGTAAATGGCCCGCCTGGCATTATGCCCAGTACATGACCTTATGGGACTTTCCTACTTGGCAGTACATCT
ACGTATTAGTCATCGCTATTACCATGGTGATGCGGTTTTGGCAGTACATCAATGGGCGTGGATAGCGGTT
TGACTCACGGGGATTTCCAAGTCTCCACCCCATTGACGTCAATGGGAGTTTGTTTTGGCACCAAAATCAA
CGGGACTTTCCAAAATGTCGTAACAACTCCGCCCCATTGACGCAAATGGGCGGTAGGCGTGTACGGTGGG
AGGTCTATATAAGCAGAGCTGGTTTAGTGAACCGTCAGATCCGCTAGCGCTACCGGACTCAGATCTCGAG
ATGGCCTTACCAGTGACCGCCTTGCTCCTGCCGCTGGCCTTGCTGCTCCACGCCGCCAGGCCG
[360 nt withheld, positions 1394-1753]
GCGCCGCGACCACCAACACCGGCGCCCACCATCGCGTCGCAGCCCCTGTCCCTGCGCCCAGAGGCGTGCC
GGCCAGCGGCGGGGGGCGCAGTGCACACGAGGGGGCTGGACTTCGCCTGTGATATCTACATCTGGGCGCC
CTTGGCCGGGACTTGTGGGGTCCTTCTCCTGTCACTGGTTATCACCCTTTACTGCAACCACAGGAACCGA
AGACGTGTTTGCAAATGTCCCCGGCCTGTGGTCAAATCGGGAGACAAGCCCAGCCTTTCGGCGAGATACG
TCGATCCAAAAAAGAAGAGAAAGGTAGATCCAAAAAAGAAGAGAAAGGTAGGAATTCTGCAGTCGACGGT
ACCGCGGGCCCGGGATCCACCGGTCGCCACCATGGTGAGCAAGGGCGAGGAGCTGTTCACCGGGGTGGTG
CCCATCCTGGTCGAGCTGGACGGCGACGTAAACGGCCACAAGTTCAGCGTGTCCGGCGAGGGCGAGGGCG
ATGCCACCTACGGCAAGCTGACCCTGAAGTTCATCTGCACCACCGGCAAGCTGCCCGTGCCCTGGCCCAC
CCTCGTGACCACCCTGACCTACGGCGTGCAGTGCTTCAGCCGCTACCCCGACCACATGAAGCAGCACGAC
TTCTTCAAGTCCGCCATGCCCGAAGGCTACGTCCAGGAGCGCACCATCTTCTTCAAGGACGACGGCAACT
ACAAGACCCGCGCCGAGGTGAAGTTCGAGGGCGACACCCTGGTGAACCGCATCGAGCTGAAGGGCATCGA
CTTCAAGGAGGACGGCAACATCCTGGGGCACAAGCTGGAGTACAACTACAACAGCCACAACGTCTATATC
ATGGCCGACAAGCAGAAGAACGGCATCAAGGTGAACTTCAAGATCCGCCACAACATCGAGGACGGCAGCG
TGCAGCTCGCCGACCACTACCAGCAGAACACCCCCATCGGCGACGGCCCCGTGCTGCTGCCCGACAACCA
CTACCTGAGCACCCAGTCCGCCCTGAGCAAAGACCCCAACGAGAAGCGCGATCACATGGTCCTGCTGGAG
TTCGTGACCGCCGCCGGGATCACTCTCGGCATGGACGAGCTGTACAAGTAAAGCGGCCGCGACTCTAGAT
CATAATCAGCCATACCACATTTGTAGAGGTTTTACTTGCTTTAAAAAACCTCCCACACCTCCCCCTGAAC
CTGAAACATAAAATGAATGCAATTGTTGTTGTTAACTTGTTTATTGCAGCTTATAATGGTTACAAATAAA
GCAATAGCATCACAAATTTCACAAATAAAGCATTTTTTTCACTGCATTCTAGTTGTGGTTTGTCCAAACT
CATCAATGTATCTTAAGGCGTAAATTGTAAGCGTTAATATTTTGTTAAAATTCGCGTTAAATTTTTGTTA
AATCAGCTCATTTTTTAACCAATAGGCCGAAATCGGCAAAATCCCTTATAAATCAAAAGAATAGACCGAG
ATAGGGT
[37 nt withheld, positions 3231-3267]
AAAGAACGTGGACTCCAACGTCAAAGG
[49 nt withheld, positions 3295-3343]
T
[91 nt withheld, positions 3345-3435]
G
[124 nt withheld, positions 3437-3560]
CAGGTGGCACTTTTCGGGGAAATGTGCGCGGAACCCCTATTTGTTTATTTTTCTAAATACATTCAAATAT
GTATCCGCTCATGAGACAATAACCCTGATAAATGCTTCAATAATATTGAAAAAGGAAGAGTCCTGAGGCG
GAAAGAACCAGCTGTGGAATGTGTGTCAGTTAGGGTGTGGAAAGTCCCCAGGCTCCCCAGCAGGCAGAAG
TATGCAAAGCATGCATCTCAATTAGTCAGCAACCAGGTGTGGAAAGTCCCCAGGCTCCCCAGCAGGCAGA
AGTATGCAAAGCATGCATCTCAATTAGTCAGCAACCATAGTCCCGCCCCTAACTCCGCCCATCCCGCCCC
TAACTCCGCCCAGTTCCGCCCATTCTCCGCCCCATGGCTGACTAATTTTTTTTATTTATGCAGAGGCCGA
GGCCGCCTCGGCCTCTGAGCTATTCCAGAAGTAGTGAGGAGGCTTTTTTGGAGGCCTAGGCTTTTGCAAA
GATCGATCAAGAGACAGGATGAGGATCGTTTCGCATGATTGAACAAGATGGATTGCACGCAGGTTCTCCG
GCCGCTTGGGTGGAGAGGCTATTCGGCTATGACTGGGCACAACAGACAATCGGCTGCTCTGATGCCGCCG
TGTTCCGGCTGTCAGCGCAGGGGCGCCCGGTTCTTTTTGTCAAGACCGACCTGTCCGGTGCCCTGAATGA
ACTGCAAGACGAGGCAGCGCGGCTATCGTGGCTGGCCACGACGGGCGTTCCTTGCGCAGCTGTGCTCGAC
GTTGTCACTGAAGCGGGAAGGGACTGGCTGCTATTGGGCGAAGTGCCGGGGCAGGATCTCCTGTCATCTC
ACCTTGCTCCTGCCGAGAAAGTATCCATCATGGCTGATGCAATGCGGCGGCTGCATACGCTTGATCCGGC
TACCTGCCCATTCGACCACCAAGCGAAACATCGCATCGAGCGAGCACGTACTCGGATGGAAGCCGGTCTT
GTCGATCAGGATGATCTGGACGAAGAGCATCAGGGGCTCGCGCCAGCCGAACTGTTCGCCAGGCTCAAGG
CGAGCATGCCCGACGGCGAGGATCTCGTCGTGACCCATGGCGATGCCTGCTTGCCGAATATCATGGTGGA
AAATGGCCGCTTTTCTGGATTCATCGACTGTGGCCGGCTGGGTGTGGCGGACCGCTATCAGGACATAGCG
TTGGCTACCCGTGATATTGCTGAAGAGCTTGGCGGCGAATGGGCTGACCGCTTCCTCGTGCTTTACGGTA
TCGCCGCTCCCGATTCGCAGCGCATCGCCTTCTATCGCCTTCTTGACGAGTTCTTCTGAGCGGGACTCTG
GGGTTCGAAATGACCGACCAAGCGACGCCCAACCTGCCATCACGAGATTTCGATTCCACCGCCGCCTTCT
ATGAAAGGTTGGGCTTCGGAATCGTTTTCCGGGACGCCGGCTGGATGATCCTCCAGCGCGGGGATCTCAT
GCTGGAGTTCTTCGCCCACCCTAGGGGGAGGCTAACTGAAACACGGAAGGAGACAATACCGGAAGGAACC
CGCGCTATGACGGCAATAAAAAGACAGAATAAAACGCACGGTGTTGGGTCGTTTGTTCATAAACGCGGGG
TTCGGTCCCAGGGCTGGCACTCTGTCGATACCCCACCGAGACCCCATTGGGGCCAATACGCCCGCGTTTC
TTCCTTTTCCCCACCCCACCCCCCAAGTTCGGGTGAAGGCCCAGGGCTCGCAGCCAACGTCGGGGCGGCA
GGCCCTGCCATAGCCTCAGGTTACTCATATATACTTTAGATTGATTTAAAACTTCATTTTTAATTTAAAA
GGATCTAGGTGAAGATCCTTTTTGATAATCTCATGACCAAAATCCCTTAACGTGAGTTTTCGTTCCACTG
AGCGTCAGACCCCGTAGAAAAGATCAA
